Addgene plasmid #223246: IVT-donor_opt(R2Tg)-GFP
Purpose: In vitro transcription of the optimized R2Tg RNA donor
Depositing lab: Wei Li. Depositing organization: Institute of Zoology, Chinese Academy of Sciences. Publication: All-RNA-mediated targeted gene integration in mammalian cells with rationally engineered R2 retrotransposons. Chen Y, Luo S, Hu Y, Mao B, Wang X, Lu Z, Shan Q, Zhang J, Wang S, Feng G, Wang C, Liang C, Tang N, Niu R, Wang J, Han J, Yang N, Wang H, Zhou Q, Li W. Cell. 2024 Jul 1:S0092-8674(24)00694-9. doi: 10.1016/j.cell.2024.06.020. PubMed 38981481.
Backbone
  Vector backbone: pUC19
  Vector type: In vitro transcription
Growth in bacteria
  Bacterial resistance: Ampicillin, 100 μg/mL
  Growth temperature: 37°C
  Growth strain: DH5alpha
  Copy number: High Copy
Gene/Insert
  Gene/Insert name: R2Tg donor_opt
  Species: Other
  Cloning method: Gibson Cloning
Terms and licenses: Academic/Nonprofit Terms; Industry Terms: Not Available to Industry
How to cite: IVT-donor_opt(R2Tg)-GFP was a gift from Wei Li (Addgene plasmid # 223246 ; http://n2t.net/addgene:223246 ; RRID:Addgene_223246)
