[The description below was written by a language model from this plasmid's Addgene catalogue record and pLannotate feature annotations shown in this document.]
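Description:
IVT-donor_opt(R2Tg)-GFP is a pUC19-based template plasmid of about 4.8 kb, used to produce an RNA donor by in vitro transcription rather than to express anything directly in cells. It is maintained in E. coli as a high-copy plasmid through the ColE1/pUC origin and selected with ampicillin via the β-lactamase gene and its native promoter. Remnants of the pUC19 lac region (lacZα fragment, lac promoter and operator, CAP site) and short bom, rop and lacI fragments are backbone carry-over with no evident role in the payload.

The insert, "R2Tg donor_opt", sits downstream of a T7 promoter, which drives run-off synthesis of the donor RNA. Within the transcribed region the annotation finds a complete mammalian reporter cassette placed in the opposite orientation to T7: CMV enhancer and promoter, a multiple cloning site remnant, EGFP, a short NeoR/KanR fragment that is probably residual sequence from the source vector, and the HSV TK polyadenylation signal. The T7 transcript therefore carries the GFP cassette in antisense, so fluorescence would be expected only after the RNA has been reverse-transcribed and integrated as DNA, rather than from the donor RNA itself. Unannotated stretches flank the cassette on both sides. These presumably hold the optimized R2Tg-specific donor elements, such as retrotransposon untranslated regions or target-homology sequences, but the record does not define them.

According to the deposit information, the plasmid supplies the optimized RNA donor for an engineered R2 retrotransposon system (R2Tg) for all-RNA-mediated targeted gene integration in mammalian cells. The R2 protein component is not encoded here.
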