Features (pLannotate 1.2.2; 17 found; start..end, strand, type, name):
    137..236     +  misc_feature   bom (fragment): basis of mobility region from pBR322
    242..399     -  CDS            lacZα (fragment): LacZα fragment of β-galactosidase; lacZ fragment
    402..418     +  promoter       T7 promoter (fragment): promoter for bacteriophage T7 RNA polymerase
    741..789     -  polyA_signal   HSV TK poly(A) signal: herpes simplex virus thymidine kinase polyadenylation signal (Cole and Stacy, 1985)
    796..945     -  CDS            NeoR/KanR (fragment): aminoglycoside phosphotransferase confers resistance to neomycin, kanamycin, and G418 (Geneticin®)
    956..1672    -  CDS            EGFP: EGFP is a basic (constitutively fluorescent) green fluorescent protein published in 1996, derived from Aequorea victoria. It is reported to be a rapidly-maturing weak dimer with moderate acid sensitivity.
   1679..1722    -  misc_feature   MCS (fragment): multiple cloning site
   1745..1948    -  promoter       CMV promoter: human cytomegalovirus (CMV) immediate early promoter
   1949..2252    -  enhancer       CMV enhancer: human cytomegalovirus immediate early enhancer
   2576..2592    -  protein_bind   lac operator: The lac repressor binds to the lac operator to inhibit transcription in E. coli. This inhibition can be relieved by adding lactose or isopropyl-β-D-thiogalactopyranoside (IPTG). lac repressor encoded by lacI
   2600..2630    -  promoter       lac promoter: promoter for the E. coli lac operon
   2645..2666    -  protein_bind   CAP binding site: CAP binding activates transcription in the presence of cAMP. E. coli catabolite activator protein
   2679..2771    -  CDS            lacI (fragment): lac repressor; lacI; The lac repressor binds to the lac operator to inhibit transcription in E. coli. This inhibition can be relieved by adding lactose or isopropyl-β-D-thiogalactopyranoside (IPTG).
   2954..3542    -  rep_origin     ori: high-copy-number ColE1/pMB1/pBR322/pUC origin of replication
   3713..4573    -  CDS            AmpR: β-lactamase; bla; confers resistance to ampicillin, carbenicillin, and related antibiotics
   4574..4678    -  promoter       AmpR promoter: bla
   4773..35      +  CDS            rop (fragment) (across the origin): Rop protein, which maintains plasmids at low copy number; rop
>Addgene plasmid #223246 | IVT-donor_opt(R2Tg)-GFP | addgene full sequence | sequence record 442276 | Addgene NGS Result
TCGCGCGTTTCGGTGATGACGGTGAAAACCTCTGACACATGCAGCTCCCGGAGACGGTCACAGCTTGTCT
GTAAGCGGATGCCGGGAGCAGACAAGCCCGTCAGGGCGCGTCAGCGGGTGTTGGCGGGTGTCGGGGCTGG
CTTAACTATGCGGCATCAGAGCAGATTGTACTGAGAGTGCACCATATGCGGTGTGAAATACCGCACAGAT
GCGTAAGGAGAAAATACCGCATCAGGCGCCATTCGCCATTCAGGCTGCGCAACTGTTGGGAAGGGCGATC
GGTGCGGGCCTCTTCGCTATTACGCCAGCTGGCGAAAGGGGGATGTGCTGCAAGGCGATTAAGTTGGGTA
ACGCCAGGGTTTTCCCAGTCACGACGTTGTAAAACGACGGCCAGTGAATTCTAATACGACTCACTATAAG
GAAATAAGAGAGAAAAGAAGAGTAAGAAGAAATATAAGAGTTGACGCGATGTGATTTCTGCCCAGTGCTC
TGAATGTCAAAGTGAAGAAATTCAATGAAGCGCGGGTAAACGGCGGGAGTAACTATGACTCTCTTAAGGG
TCTAGTTACAACTGGGCATCGCTGCAGAGATCGCACCTCCTCGTGGTCCCGCTGGTAGCCCTTCGAAGGG
TGACTAAGTCGATCTCTGCCCCAGGTACGGAGCCGTTGGGACTCACCAGTCCAACGTAACTCCTGCCTAA
ATTCGGTGAAACAAATTCCTCGGTAAAAAGCCCCGGTACCGAACAAACGACCCAACACCCGTGCGTTTTA
TTCTGTCTTTTTATTGCCGATCCCCTCAGAAGAACTCGTCAAGAAGGCGATAGAAGGCGATGCGCTGCGA
ATCGGGAGCGGCGATACCGTAAAGCACGAGGAAGCGGTCAGCCCATTCGCCGCCAAGCTCTTCAGCAATA
TCACGGGTAGCCAACGCTATGTCCTGATAGCGGTCGGCCGCTTTACTTGTACAGCTCGTCCATGCCGAGA
GTGATCCCGGCGGCGGTCACGAACTCCAGCAGGACCATGTGATCGCGCTTCTCGTTGGGGTCTTTGCTCA
GGGCGGACTGGGTGCTCAGGTAGTGGTTGTCGGGCAGCAGCACGGGGCCGTCGCCGATGGGGGTGTTCTG
CTGGTAGTGGTCGGCCAGCTGCACGCTGCCGTCCTCGATGTTGTGGCGGATCTTGAAGTTCACCTTGATG
CCGTTCTTCTGCTTGTCGGCCATGATATAGACGTTGTGGCTGTTGTAGTTGTACTCCAGCTTGTGCCCCA
GGATGTTGCCGTCCTCCTTGAAGTCGATGCCCTTCAGCTCGATGCGGTTCACCAGGGTGTCGCCCTCGAA
CTTCACCTCGGCGCGGGTCTTGTAGTTGCCGTCGTCCTTGAAGAAGATGGTGCGCTCCTGGACGTAGCCT
TCGGGCATGGCGGACTTGAAGAAGTCGTGCTGCTTCATGTGGTCGGGGTAGCGGCTGAAGCACTGCACGC
CGTAGGTCAGGGTGGTCACGAGGGTGGGCCAGGGCACGGGCAGCTTGCCGGTGGTGCAGATGAACTTCAG
GGTCAGCTTGCCGTAGGTGGCATCGCCCTCGCCCTCGCCGGACACGCTGAACTTGTGGCCGTTTACGTCG
CCGTCCAGCTCGACCAGGATGGGCACCACCCCGGTGAACAGCTCCTCGCCCTTGCTCACCATGGTGGCGA
ATTCGAAGCTTGAGCTCGAGATCTGAGTCCGGTAGCGCTAGCGGATCTGACGGTTCACTAAACCAGCTCT
GCTTATATAGACCTCCCACCGTACACGCCTACCGCCCATTTGCGTCAATGGGGCGGAGTTGTTACGACAT
TTTGGAAAGTCCCGTTGATTTTGGTGCCAAAACAAACTCCCATTGACGTCAATGGGGTGGAGACTTGGAA
ATCCCCGTGAGTCAAACCGCTATCCACGCCCATTGATGTACTGCCAAAACCGCATCACCATGGTAATAGC
GATGACTAATACGTAGATGTACTGCCAAGTAGGAAAGTCCCATAAGGTCATGTACTGGGCATAATGCCAG
GCGGGCCATTTACCGTCATTGACGTCAATAGGGGGCGTACTTGGCATATGATACACTTGATGTACTGCCA
AGTGGGCAGTTTACCGTAAATACTCCACCCATTGACGTCAATGGAAAGTCCCTATTGGCGTTACTATGGG
AACATACGTCATTATTGACGTCAATGGGCGGGGGTCGTTGGGCGGTCAGCCAGGCGGGCCATTTACCGTA
AGTTATGTAACGCCCGGGCACGGGATTTGTCCAAGGTGGACGGGCCACCTTTACTTAACCCGGAAAAGGA
ACATATATAATTTATGTGTGTTCGATAAATAGCCAAATGCCTCGTCATCTAATTAGTGACGCGCATGAAT
GGATGAACGAGATTCCCACTGTCCCTACCTACTATCCAGCGAAACCACAGCCAAGGGAAAGCTGCCTTCT
GCGGGGCTTGCCTTCTGGCCATGCCCTTCTTCTCTCCCTTGCACCTGTACCTCTTGGTCTTTGAATAAAG
CCTGAGTAGGAAGAAGCTTGGCGTAATCATGGTCATAGCTGTTTCCTGTGTGAAATTGTTATCCGCTCAC
AATTCCACACAACATACGAGCCGGAAGCATAAAGTGTAAAGCCTGGGGTGCCTAATGAGTGAGCTAACTC
ACATTAATTGCGTTGCGCTCACTGCCCGCTTTCCAGTCGGGAAACCTGTCGTGCCAGCTGCATTAATGAA
TCGGCCAACGCGCGGGGAGAGGCGGTTTGCGTATTGGGCGCTCTTCCGCTTCCTCGCTCACTGACTCGCT
GCGCTCGGTCGTTCGGCTGCGGCGAGCGGTATCAGCTCACTCAAAGGCGGTAATACGGTTATCCACAGAA
TCAGGGGATAACGCAGGAAAGAACATGTGAGCAAAAGGCCAGCAAAAGGCCAGGAACCGTAAAAAGGCCG
CGTTGCTGGCGTTTTTCCATAGGCTCCGCCCCCCTGACGAGCATCACAAAAATCGACGCTCAAGTCAGAG
GTGGCGAAACCCGACAGGACTATAAAGATACCAGGCGTTTCCCCCTGGAAGCTCCCTCGTGCGCTCTCCT
GTTCCGACCCTGCCGCTTACCGGATACCTGTCCGCCTTTCTCCCTTCGGGAAGCGTGGCGCTTTCTCATA
GCTCACGCTGTAGGTATCTCAGTTCGGTGTAGGTCGTTCGCTCCAAGCTGGGCTGTGTGCACGAACCCCC
CGTTCAGCCCGACCGCTGCGCCTTATCCGGTAACTATCGTCTTGAGTCCAACCCGGTAAGACACGACTTA
TCGCCACTGGCAGCAGCCACTGGTAACAGGATTAGCAGAGCGAGGTATGTAGGCGGTGCTACAGAGTTCT
TGAAGTGGTGGCCTAACTACGGCTACACTAGAAGAACAGTATTTGGTATCTGCGCTCTGCTGAAGCCAGT
TACCTTCGGAAAAAGAGTTGGTAGCTCTTGATCCGGCAAACAAACCACCGCTGGTAGCGGTGGTTTTTTT
GTTTGCAAGCAGCAGATTACGCGCAGAAAAAAAGGATCTCAAGAAGATCCTTTGATCTTTTCTACGGGGT
CTGACGCTCAGTGGAACGAAAACTCACGTTAAGGGATTTTGGTCATGAGATTATCAAAAAGGATCTTCAC
CTAGATCCTTTTAAATTAAAAATGAAGTTTTAAATCAATCTAAAGTATATATGAGTAAACTTGGTCTGAC
AGTTACCAATGCTTAATCAGTGAGGCACCTATCTCAGCGATCTGTCTATTTCGTTCATCCATAGTTGCCT
GACTCCCCGTCGTGTAGATAACTACGATACGGGAGGGCTTACCATCTGGCCCCAGTGCTGCAATGATACC
GCGAGAGCCACGCTCACCGGCTCCAGATTTATCAGCAATAAACCAGCCAGCCGGAAGGGCCGAGCGCAGA
AGTGGTCCTGCAACTTTATCCGCCTCCATCCAGTCTATTAATTGTTGCCGGGAAGCTAGAGTAAGTAGTT
CGCCAGTTAATAGTTTGCGCAACGTTGTTGCCATTGCTACAGGCATCGTGGTGTCACGCTCGTCGTTTGG
TATGGCTTCATTCAGCTCCGGTTCCCAACGATCAAGGCGAGTTACATGATCCCCCATGTTGTGCAAAAAA
GCGGTTAGCTCCTTCGGTCCTCCGATCGTTGTCAGAAGTAAGTTGGCCGCAGTGTTATCACTCATGGTTA
TGGCAGCACTGCATAATTCTCTTACTGTCATGCCATCCGTAAGATGCTTTTCTGTGACTGGTGAGTACTC
AACCAAGTCATTCTGAGAATAGTGTATGCGGCGACCGAGTTGCTCTTGCCCGGCGTCAATACGGGATAAT
ACCGCGCCACATAGCAGAACTTTAAAAGTGCTCATCATTGGAAAACGTTCTTCGGGGCGAAAACTCTCAA
GGATCTTACCGCTGTTGAGATCCAGTTCGATGTAACCCACTCGTGCACCCAACTGATCTTCAGCATCTTT
TACTTTCACCAGCGTTTCTGGGTGAGCAAAAACAGGAAGGCAAAATGCCGCAAAAAAGGGAATAAGGGCG
ACACGGAAATGTTGAATACTCATACTCTTCCTTTTTCAATATTATTGAAGCATTTATCAGGGTTATTGTC
TCATGAGCGGATACATATTTGAATGTATTTAGAAAAATAAACAAATAGGGGTTCCGCGCACATTTCCCCG
AAAAGTGCCACCTGACGTCTAAGAAACCATTATTATCATGACATTAACCTATAAAAATAGGCGTATCACG
AGGCCCTTTCGTC
